>Addgene plasmid #78478 | pUCP30T-E2Crimson | addgene full sequence | sequence record 206122 | Addgene NGS Result
CAGGAAACAGCTATGACCATGGAATTCTGTAAAGGTAATATTACCACGAAAAGGGCGTACAGGACCACGG
AGAGTGGTACCAGCAGCTTGCCAGCGCTTAGTCTGTTGAAAAACATCCTTCTTGGCGCGCCGAATTCTTT
CCACTCCTCCAATGTTTTAGTTAGAGGTGCCGATGATGGGGATCCACTAGTCGCCACCATGGATAGCACT
GAGAACGTCATCAAGCCCTTCATGCGCTTCAAGGTGCACATGGAGGGCTCCGTGAACGGCCACGAGTTCG
AGATCGAGGGCGTGGGCGAGGGCAAGCCCTACGAGGGCACCCAGACCGCCAAGCTGCAAGTGACCAAGGG
CGGCCCCCTGCCCTTCGCCTGGGACATCCTGTCCCCCCAGTTCTTCTACGGCTCCAAGGCGTACATCAAG
CACCCCGCCGACATCCCCGACTACCTCAAGCAGTCCTTCCCCGAGGGCTTCAAGTGGGAGCGCGTGATGA
ACTTCGAGGACGGCGGCGTGGTGACCGTGACCCAGGACTCCTCCCTGCAGGACGGCACCCTCATCTACCA
CGTGAAGTTCATCGGCGTGAACTTCCCCTCCGACGGCCCCGTAATGCAGAAGAAGACTCTGGGCTGGGAG
CCCTCCACTGAGCGCAACTACCCCCGCGACGGCGTGCTGAAGGGCGAGAACCACATGGCGCTGAAGCTGA
AGGGCGGCGGCCACTACCTGTGTGAGTTCAAGTCCATCTACATGGCCAAGAAGCCCGTGAAGCTGCCCGG
CTACCACTACGTGGACTACAAGCTCGACATCACCTCCCACAACGAGGACTACACCGTGGTGGAGCAGTAC
GAGCGCGCCGAGGCCCGCCACCACCTGTTCCAGACTCACGGTATGGACGAATTGTACAAGCACGACGAAT
TGTAAGGATCCCACTGGCCTTTACTGAGGTCCTGGGGATTGAAATTCAGATCCGCATGCTTGTCTGGTAA
GTACTTTACCCACCGAACCATCTTCCCAACCCTTTAGCTTCCTCTTGGCTTATGAAAAGCCAAGACGGCC
AGTGGGATCCCACTGGCCGTCGTTTTACAACGTCGTGACTGGGAAAACCCTGGCGTTACCCAACTTAATC
GCCTTGCAGCACATCCCCCTTTCGCCAGCTGGCGTAATAGCGAAGAGGCCCGCACCGATCGCCCTTCCCA
ACAGTTGCGCAGCCTGAAAGGCAGGCCGGGCCGTGGTGGCCACGGCCTCTAGGCCAGATCCAGCGGCATC
TGGGTTAGTCGAGCGCGGGCCGCTTCCCATGTCTCACCAGGGCGAGCCTGTTTCGCGATCTCAGCATCTG
AAATCTTCCCGGCCTTGCGCTTCGCTGGGGCCTTACCCACCGCCTTGGCGGGCTTCTTCGGTCCAAAACT
GAACAACAGATGTGTGACCTTGCGCCCGGTCTTTCGCTGCGCCCACTCCACCTGTAGCGGGCTGTGCTCG
TTGATCTGCGTCACGGCTGGATCAAGCACTCGCAACTTGAAGTCCTTGATCGAGGGATACCGGCCTTCCA
GTTGAAACCACTTTCGCAGCTGGTCAATTTCTATTTCGCGCTGGCCGATGCTGTCCCATTGCATGAGCAG
CTCGTAAAGCCTGATCGCGTGGGTGCTGTCCATCTTGGCCACGTCAGCCAAGGCGTATTTGGTGAACTGT
TTGGTGAGTTCCGTCAGGTACGGCAGCATGTCTTTGGTGAACCTGAGTTCTACACGGCCCTCACCCTCCC
GGTAGATGATTGTTTGCACCCAGCCGGTAATCATCACACTCGGTCTTTTCCCCTTGCCATTGGGCTCTTG
GGTTAACCGGACTTCCCGCCGTTTCAGGCGCAGGGCCGCTTCTTTGAGCTGGTTGTAGGAAGATTCGATA
GGGACACCCGCCATCGTCGCTATGTCCTCCGCCGTCACTGAATACATCACTTCATCGGTGACAGGCTCGC
TCCTCTTCACCTGGCTAATACAGGCCAGAACGATCCGCTGTTCCTGAACACTGAGGCGATACGCGGCCTC
GACCAGGGCATTGCTTTTGTAAACCATTGGGGGTGAGGCCACGTTCGACATTCCTTGTGTATAAGGGGAC
ACTGTATCTGCGTCCCACAATACAACAAATCCGTCCCTTTACAACAACAAATCCGTCCCTTCTTAACAAC
AAATCCGTCCCTTAATGGCAACAAATCCGTCCCTTTTTAAACTCTACAGGCCACGGATTACGTGGCCTGT
AGACGTCCTAAAAGGTTTAAAAGGGAAAAGGAAGAAAAGGGTGGAAACGCAAAAAACGCACCACTACGTG
GCCCCGTTGGGGCCGCATTTGTGCCCCTGAAGGGGCGGGGGAGGCGTCTGGGCAATCCCCGTTTTACCAG
TCCCCTATCGCCGCCTGAGAGGGCGCAGGAAGCGAGTAATCAGGGTATCGAGGCGGATTCACCCTTGGCG
TCCAACCAGCGGCACCAGCGGCGCGAATTGACATAAGCCTGTTCGGTTCGTAAACTGTAATGCAAGTAGC
GTATGCGCTCACGCAACTGGTCCAGAACCTTGACCGAACGCAGCGGTGGTAACGGCGCAGTGGCGGTTTT
CATGGCTTGTTATGACTGTTTTTTTGTACAGTCTATGCCTCGGGCATCCAAGCAGCAAGCGCGTTACGCC
GTGGGTCGATGTTTGATGTTATGGAGCAGCAACGATGTTACGCAGCAGCAACGATGTTACGCAGCAGGGC
AGTCGCCCTAAAACAAAGTTAGGTGGCTCAAGTATGGGCATCATTCGCACATGTAGGCTCGGCCCTGACC
AAGTCAAATCCATGCGGGCTGCTCTTGATCTTTTCGGTCGTGAGTTCGGAGACGTAGCCACCTACTCCCA
ACATCAGCCGGACTCCGATTACCTCGGGAACTTGCTCCGTAGTAAGACATTCATCGCGCTTGCTGCCTTC
GACCAAGAAGCGGTTGTTGGCGCTCTCGCGGCTTACGTTCTGCCCAAGTTTGAGCAGCCGCGTAGTGAGA
TCTATATCTATGATCTCGCAGTCTCCGGCGAGCACCGGAGGCAGGGCATTGCCACCGCGCTCATCAATCT
CCTCAAGCATGAGGCCAACGCGCTTGGTGCTTATGTGATCTACGTGCAAGCAGATTACGGTGACGATCCC
GCAGTGGCTCTCTATACAAAGTTGGGCATACGGGAAGAAGTGATGCACTTTGATATCGACCCAAGTACCG
CCACCTAACAATTCGTTCAAGCCGAGATCGGCTTCCCGGCCGCGGAGTTGTTCGGTAAATTGTCACAACG
CCGCGGCCAATTCGACTCACCAGTCACAGAAAAGCATCTTACGGATGGCATGACAGTAAGAGAATTATGC
AGTGCTGCCATAACCATGAGTGATAACACTGCGGCCAACTTACTTCTGACAACGATCGGAGGACCGAAGG
AGCTAACCGCTTTTTTGCACAACATGGGGGATCATGTAACTCGCCTTGATCGTTGGGAACCGGAGCTGAA
TGAAGCCATACCAAACGACGAGCGTGACACCACGATGCCTGTAGCAATGGCAACAACGTTGCGCAAACTA
TTAACTGGCGAACTACTTACTCTAGCTTCCCGGCAACAATTAATAGACTGGATGGAGGCGGATAAAGTTG
CAGGACCACTTCTGCGCTCGGCCCTTCCGGCTGGCTGGTTTATTGCTGATAAATCTGGAGCCGGTGAGCG
TGGGTCTCGCGGTATCATTGCAGCACTGGGGCCAGATGGTAAGCCCTCCCGTATCGTAGTTATCTACACG
ACGGGGAGTCAGGCAACTATGGATGAACGAAATAGACAGATCGCTGAGATAGGTGCCTCACTGATTAAGC
ATTGGTAACTGTCAGACCAAGTTTACTCATATATACTTTAGATTGATTTAAAACTTCATTTTTAATTTAA
AAGGATCTAGGTGAAGATCCTTTTTGATAATCTCATGACCAAAATCCCTTAACGTGAGTTTTCGTTCCAC
TGAGCGTCAGACCCCGTAGAAAAGATCAAAGGATCTTCTTGAGATCCTTTTTTTCTGCGCGTAATCTGCT
GCTTGCAAACAAAAAAACCACCGCTACCAGCGGTGGTTTGTTTGCCGGATCAAGAGCTACCAACTCTTTT
TCCGAAGGTAACTGGCTTCAGCAGAGCGCAGATACCAAATACTGTTCTTCTAGTGTAGCCGTAGTTAGGC
CACCACTTCAAGAACTCTGTAGCACCGCCTACATACCTCGCTCTGCTAATCCTGTTACCAGTGGCTGCTG
CCAGTGGCGATAAGTCGTGTCTTACCGGGTTGGACTCAAGACGATAGTTACCGGATAAGGCGCAGCGGTC
GGGCTGAACGGGGGGTTCGTGCACACAGCCCAGCTTGGAGCGAACGACCTACACCGAACTGAGATACCTA
CAGCGTGAGCTATGAGAAAGCGCCACGCTTCCCGAAGGGAGAAAGGCGGACAGGTATCCGGTAAGCGGCA
GGGTCGGAACAGGAGAGCGCACGAGGGAGCTTCCAGGGGGAAACGCCTGGTATCTTTATAGTCCTGTCGG
GTTTCGCCACCTCTGACTTGAGCGTCGATTTTTGTGATGCTCGTCAGGGGGGCGGAGCCTATGGAAAAAC
GCCAGCAACGCGGCCTTTTTACGGTTCCTGGCCTTTTGCTGGCCTTTTGCTCACAAGCTAGCTTATCGGC
CAGCCTCGCAGAGCAGGATTCCCGTTGAGCACCGCCAGGTGCGAATAAGGGACAGTGAAGAAGGAACACC
CGCTCGCGGGTGGGCCTACTTCACCTATCCTGCCCGGCTGACGCCGTTGGATACACCAAGGAAAGTCTAC
ACGAACCCTTTGGCAAAATCCTGTATATCGTGCGAAAAAGGATGGATATACCGAAAAAATCGCTATAATG
ACCCCGAAGCAGGGTTATGCAGCGGAAAGTATACCTTAAGGAATCCCCATGTTCTTTCCTGCGTTATCCC
CTGATTCTGTGGATAACCGTATTACCGCCTTTGAGTGAGCTGATACCGCTCGCCGCAGCCGAACGACCGA
GCGCAGCGAGTCAGTGAGCGAGGAAGCGGAAGAGCGCCCAATACGCAAACCGCCTCTCCCCGCGCGTTGG
CCGATTCATTAATGCAGCTGGCACGACAGGTTTCCCGACTGGAAAGCGGGCAGTGAGCGCAACGCAATTA
ATGTGAGTTAGCTCACTCATTAGGCACCCCAGGCTTTACACTTTATGCTTCCGGCTCGTATGTTGTGTGG
AATTGTGAGCGGATAACAATTTCACA
Features (pLannotate 1.2.2; 15 found; start..end, strand, type, name):
     21..116     -  CDS            KAR2 (fragment): BIP_YEAST - Also known as GRP78 From Saccharomyces cerevisiae (strain ATCC 204508 / S288c) (Baker's yeast).
    199..873     +  CDS            E2-Crimson: E2-Crimson is a basic (constitutively fluorescent) far red fluorescent protein published in 2009, derived from Discosoma sp.. It is reported to be a rapidly-maturing tetramer with low acid sensitivity.
   1061..1208    +  CDS            lacZα (fragment): LacZα fragment of β-galactosidase; lacZ fragment
   1239..2072    -  CDS            pRO1600 Rep: replication protein for the broad-host-range plasmid pRO1600 from Pseudomonas aeruginosa&nbsp
   2086..2437    +  rep_origin     pRO1600 oriV: broad-host-range origin of replication from Pseudomonas aeruginosa plasmid pRO1600; requires the pRO1600 Rep protein for replication (West et al., 1994)
   2478..2506    +  promoter       Pc promoter: intI1 (promoter lies within the coding sequence); class 1 integron promoter
   2695..3228    +  CDS            GmR: gentamycin acetyltransferase; aacC1; confers resistance to gentamycin
   3305..3857    +  CDS            bla(M) (fragment): β-lactamase lacking the signal sequence; bla(M); allows cytosolic expression of β-lactamase
   4029..4617    +  rep_origin     ori: high-copy-number ColE1/pMB1/pBR322/pUC origin of replication
   4687..4795    -  oriT           oriT: incP origin of transfer
   4948..5072    +  rep_origin     RSF ori (fragment): Plasmids containing the RSF 1030 origin of replication can be propagated in E. coli cells that contain additional plasmids with compatible origins.
   5074..5166    +  CDS            lacI (fragment): lac repressor; lacI; The lac repressor binds to the lac operator to inhibit transcription in E. coli. This inhibition can be relieved by adding lactose or isopropyl-β-D-thiogalactopyranoside (IPTG).
   5179..5200    +  protein_bind   CAP binding site: CAP binding activates transcription in the presence of cAMP. E. coli catabolite activator protein
   5215..5245    +  promoter       lac promoter: promoter for the E. coli lac operon
   5253..5269    +  protein_bind   lac operator: The lac repressor binds to the lac operator to inhibit transcription in E. coli. This inhibition can be relieved by adding lactose or isopropyl-β-D-thiogalactopyranoside (IPTG). lac repressor encoded by lacI
