[The description below was written by a language model from this plasmid's Addgene catalogue record and pLannotate feature annotations shown in this document.]
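Description:
pUCP30T-E2Crimson is a 5,276 nt bacterial expression plasmid built on the pUCP30T backbone, an Escherichia–Pseudomonas shuttle vector, and belongs to a set of "rainbow" vectors made for fluorescent labeling of a broad range of bacteria. It carries two replication systems. A high-copy ColE1/pUC-type origin supports propagation in E. coli. The pRO1600 oriV, together with its cognate Rep protein gene, allows maintenance in Pseudomonas and related hosts. An IncP oriT lets the plasmid be mobilized by conjugation from a donor strain that supplies the transfer functions. Selection is by gentamicin, through the aacC1 gentamicin acetyltransferase gene (GmR), which lies downstream of a class 1 integron Pc promoter. The short annotated fragments of β-lactamase, lacI and an RSF-type origin appear to be backbone remnants rather than functional parts, and only gentamicin resistance is recorded.

The payload is the open reading frame for E2-Crimson, a Discosoma-derived, rapidly maturing, tetrameric far-red fluorescent protein. On the circular map it sits just downstream of the CAP binding site, lac promoter and lac operator. This suggests lac-driven expression from the interrupted lacZα multiple cloning region, although the record does not explicitly name the promoter used. Only a fragment of lacI is present, so any repression would depend on the host. The depositor notes that an ER retention signal is carried over at the C-terminus of the ORF from the cloning template and is not expected to affect expression or function in bacteria. The small reverse-strand KAR2/BiP-like hit upstream of the ORF is of unclear significance. The plasmid is typically used to tag bacterial strains with a far-red marker for imaging or for multicolor mixed-population experiments.
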