Addgene plasmid #78478: pUCP30T-E2Crimson
Purpose: Broad range bacterial fluorescence labeling
Depositing lab: Mariette Barbier. Depositing organization: West Virginia University and School of Medicine. Publication: Rainbow Vectors for Broad-Range Bacterial Fluorescence Labeling. Barbier M, Damron FH. PLoS One. 2016 Mar 3;11(3):e0146827. doi: 10.1371/journal.pone.0146827. eCollection 2016. PubMed 26937640.
Backbone
  Vector backbone: pUCP30T
  Vector type: Bacterial Expression
Growth in bacteria
  Bacterial resistance: Gentamicin, 10 μg/mL
  Growth temperature: 37°C
  Growth strain: DH5alpha
  Copy number: High Copy
Gene/Insert
  Gene/Insert name: E2-Crimson
  Species: Discosoma sp.
Terms and licenses: Academic/Nonprofit Terms; Industry Terms: Not Available to Industry
Depositor comments: There is an ER retention signal at the C-terminus of the E2-Crimson ORF. This sequence is based on the template used to generate this vector. It is not predicted to impact expression or function in bacteria.
How to cite: pUCP30T-E2Crimson was a gift from Mariette Barbier (Addgene plasmid # 78478 ; http://n2t.net/addgene:78478 ; RRID:Addgene_78478)
