>Addgene plasmid #78478 | pUCP30T-E2Crimson | addgene partial sequence | sequence record 149792 | M13pUC-Fwd 5'-CCCAGTCACGACGTTGTAAAACG-3'
CTTGGCTTTTCATAAGCCAAGAGGAAGCTAAAGGGTTGGGAAGATGGTTCGGTGGGTAAAGTACTTACCA
GACAAGCATGCGGATCTGAATTTCAATCCCCAGGACCTCAGTAAAGGCCAGTGGGATCCTTACAATTCGT
CGTGCTTGTACAATTCGTCCATACCGTGAGTCTGGAACAGGTGGTGGCGGGCCTCGGCGCGCTCGTACTG
CTCCACCACGGTGTAGTCCTCGTTGTGGGAGGTGATGTCGAGCTTGTAGTCCACGTAGTGGTAGCCGGGC
AGCTTCACGGGCTTCTTGGCCATGTAGATGGACTTGAACTCACACAGGTAGTGGCCGCCGCCCTTCAGCT
TCAGCGCCATGTGGTTCTCGCCCTTCAGCACGCCGTCGCGGGGGTAGTTGCGCTCAGTGGAGGGCTCCCA
GCCCAGAGTCTTCTTCTGCATTACGGGGCCGTCGGAGGGGAAGTTCACGCCGATGAACTTCACGTGGTAG
ATGAGGGTGCCGTCCTGCAGGGAGGAGTCCTGGGTCACGGTCACCACGCCGCCGTCCTCGAAGTTCATCA
CGCGCTCCCACTTGAAGCCCTCGGGGAAGGACTGCTTGAGGTAGTCGGGGATGTCGGCGGGGTGCTTGAT
GTACGCCTTGGAGCCGTAGAAGAACTGGGGGGACAGGATGTCCCAGGCGAAGGGCAGGGGGCCGCCCTTG
GTCACTTGCAGCTTGGCGGTCTGGGTGCCCTCGTAGGGCTTGCCCTCGCCCACGCCCTCGATCTCGAACT
CGTGGCCGTTCACGGAGCCCTCCATGTGCACCTTGAAGCGCATGAAGGG
