>Addgene plasmid #78478 | pUCP30T-E2Crimson | addgene partial sequence | sequence record 149793 | M13-Rev 5'-CAGGAAACAGCTATGACC-3'
AAGGGCGTACAGGACCACGGAGAGTGGTACCAGCAGCTTGCCAGCGCTTAGTCTGTTGAAAAACATCCTT
CTTGGCGCGCCGAATTCTTTCCACTCCTCCAATGTTTTAGTTAGAGGTGCCGATGATGGGGATCCACTAG
TCGCCACCATGGATAGCACTGAGAACGTCATCAAGCCCTTCATGCGCTTCAAGGTGCACATGGAGGGCTC
CGTGAACGGCCACGAGTTCGAGATCGAGGGCGTGGGCGAGGGCAAGCCCTACGAGGGCACCCAGACCGCC
AAGCTGCAAGTGACCAAGGGCGGCCCCCTGCCCTTCGCCTGGGACATCCTGTCCCCCCAGTTCTTCTACG
GCTCCAAGGCGTACATCAAGCACCCCGCCGACATCCCCGACTACCTCAAGCAGTCCTTCCCCGAGGGCTT
CAAGTGGGAGCGCGTGATGAACTTCGAGGACGGCGGCGTGGTGACCGTGACCCAGGACTCCTCCCTGCAG
GACGGCACCCTCATCTACCACGTGAAGTTCATCGGCGTGAACTTCCCCTCCGACGGCCCCGTAATGCAGA
AGAAGACTCTGGGCTGGGAGCCCTCCACTGAGCGCAACTACCCCCGCGACGGCGTGCTGAAGGGCGAGAA
CCACATGGCGCTGAAGCTGAAGGGCGGCGGCCACTACCTGTGTGAGTTCAAGTCCATCTACATGGCCAAG
AAGCCCGTGAAGCTGCCCGGCTACCACTACGTGGACTACAAGCTCGACATCACCTCCCACAACGAGGACT
ACACCGTGGTGGA
